>Addgene plasmid #217533 | pAAV-S5E2-FingR-PSD95-mGL | addgene full sequence | sequence record 429605 | Addgene NGS Result
TTGAGATCCTTTTTTTCTGCGCGTAATCTGCTGCTTGCAAACAAAAAAACCACCGCTACCAGCGGTGGTT
TGTTTGCCGGATCAAGAGCTACCAACTCTTTTTCCGAAGGTAACTGGCTTCAGCAGAGCGCAGATACCAA
ATACTGTTCTTCTAGTGTAGCCGTAGTTAGGCCACCACTTCAAGAACTCTGTAGCACCGCCTACATACCT
CGCTCTGCTAATCCTGTTACCAGTGGCTGCTGCCAGTGGCGATAAGTCGTGTCTTACCGGGTTGGACTCA
AGACGATAGTTACCGGATAAGGCGCAGCGGTCGGGCTGAACGGGGGGTTCGTGCACACAGCCCAGCTTGG
AGCGAACGACCTACACCGAACTGAGATACCTACAGCGTGAGCTATGAGAAAGCGCCACGCTTCCCGAAGG
GAGAAAGGCGGACAGGTATCCGGTAAGCGGCAGGGTCGGAACAGGAGAGCGCACGAGGGAGCTTCCAGGG
GGAAACGCCTGGTATCTTTATAGTCCTGTCGGGTTTCGCCACCTCTGACTTGAGCGTCGATTTTTGTGAT
GCTCGTCAGGGGGGCGGAGCCTATGGAAAAACGCCAGCAACGCGGCCTTTTTACGGTTCCTGGCCTTTTG
CTGGCCTTTTGCTCACATGTCCTGCAGGCAGCTGCGCGCTCGCTCGCTCACTGAGGCCGCCCGGGCGTCG
GGCGACCTTTGGTCGCCCGGCCTCAGTGAGCGAGCGAGCGCGCAGAGAGGGAGTGGCCAACTCCATCACT
AGGGGTTCCTGCGGCCGCACGCGTAGAGTCATCCTCATCGTCACTAGTGGTTTAATCTAACATGGCTGCT
ATAGCTTACTGACTAGAAGTTAAGTGCACACTTCCTAAAAGAAGGCTTTGACACAAGCCACTTCAGTTCC
CTCCTCATTTTCTTGTCCCCATTCCTCTCTCTGTAGAATTCTGAGATTTCAATTCAGTTTTATACAGAAA
CCACATTACTGTAAGCCCTACAAAGTTATGGCAATATAGCTATATGGAGTCAAGTAATGTAGGTTATTTT
TTTCCCAATGGTGCTGGTGAAGGTGGCAATTATGTAGCTATACTTAGCAGACTGAGGAAATTCTGCTAGA
GTCAGCATTTGTCTCTTCATTGCTATGAAACAGTAATGGAAAAATAAACAAAAACAAAAGGCAAACACTA
TGCATAATTCCCTCAGATCATATTAACATGTGATGTTGGAGTAAATTGTTATAACCCCATTTTGGAAATA
CTTACCTTAATTAACTATGATTTCCTTAAAATAATGCAGTATTTACAATCTATATGAAAGCACTATATGG
GACACATGGTATGATGGAACAGTGCACCCAAGAGACACCAAGAACATTCCTGTCTGTGGCAGTCTTTTCT
CTATACAGAGGCATTTAGTCTCAATTGCTCAGAGTTATTTTAAACTTCCTGCAGCCCGGGCTGGGCATAA
AAGTCAGGGCAGAGCCATCTATTGCTTACATTTGCTTCTAGCCTGCAAGTCGAGGAGCGCAGCCTTCCAG
AAGCAGAGCGCGGCGCCTTAAGCTGCAGAAGTTGGTCGTGAGGCACTGGGCACGTAAGTATCAAGGTTAC
AAGACAGGTTTAAGGAGACCAATAGAAACTGGGCTTGTCGAGACAGAGAAGACTCTTGCGTTTCTGATAG
GCACCTATTGGTCTTACTGACATCCACTTTGCCTTTCTCTCCACAGCGAGCTCGCTAGCCACCATGCTCG
AAGTCAAGGAAGCATCACCAACCAGCATCCAGATCAGCTGGGTGCTCCACTTGCGCCACGTTCGCTACTA
CCGCATCACCTACGGTGAAACTGGTGGCAATAGCCCTGTCCAGGAATTCACCGTGCCTGGCAGCAAGTCC
ACTGCTACCATCAGCGGCCTGAAACCTGGTGTCGACTATACCATCACGGTGTACGCCGTCACGATCTTCA
GCGCCTACCGCTCCGCCTGGCCGCCGATCTCCATCAACTACCGCACCGGAACCGATTACAAGGATGACGA
CGATAAGGGTAGCGGCTCCAGTAGATCTGGGCAATTGGTGAGCAAGGGCGAGGAGCTGTTCACCGGGGTG
GTGCCCATCCTGGTCGAGCTGGACGGCGACGTAAACGGCCACAAGTTCAGCGTCCGCGGCGAGGGCGAGG
GCGATGCCACCAACGGCAAGCTGACCCTGAAGTTCATCTGCACCACCGGCAAGCTGCCCGTGCCCTGGCC
CACCCTCGTGACCACCTTAGGCTACGGCGTGGCCTGCTTCGCCCGCTACCCCGACCACATGAAGCAGCAC
GACTTCTTCAAGTCCGCCATGCCCGAAGGCTACGTCCAGGAGCGCACCATCTCTTTCAAGGACGACGGTA
CCTACAAGACCCGCGCCGAGGTGAAGTTCGAGGGCGACACCCTGGTGAACCGCATCGTGCTGAAGGGCAT
CGACTTCAAGGAGGACGGCAACATCCTGGGGCACAAGCTGGAGTACAACTTCAACAGCCACAAGGTCTAT
ATCACGGCCGACAAGCAGAAGAACGGCATCAAGGCTAACTTCAAGACCCGCCACAACGTTGAGGACGGCG
GCGTGCAGCTCGCCGACCACTACCAGCAGAACACCCCCATCGGCGACGGCCCCGTGCTGCTGCCCGACAA
CCACTACCTGAGCCATCAGTCCAAACTGAGCAAAGACCCCAACGAGAAGCGCGATCACATGGTCCTGAAG
GAGAGGGTGACCGCCGCCGGGATTACACATGACATGGACGAGCTGTACAAGACTAGTTCTAGGGGAGCTG
GCGCTGGAGCGGGTGCAGGGGCTGGCTCTAGATTCCAGTGCCGGATCTGCATGCGGAACTTCAGCGACCG
GTCCAACCTGAGCAGGCACATCAGAACCCACACCGGAGAAAAGCCCTTCGCCTGCGACATTTGCGGCCGG
AAGTTCGCCATCAGCAGCAACCTGAACAGCCACACCAAGATCCACACTGGCAGCCAGAAACCTTTCCAGT
GCAGAATTTGTATGAGAAACTTTAGCAGAAGCGACAACCTGGCCAGACACATCCGGACACATACTGGTGA
AAAACCTTTTGCCTGTGATATCTGTGGCAGAAAGTTTGCCACCTCCGGCAATCTGACCCGGCACACAAAG
ATTCACCTGCGGGGCAGCCAGCTATCGATTGTCGACGCTCCTGAACAACGTGAAGGTGCTTCTCAAGTTT
CTGTTTCTGTTACTTTTGAAGATGTTGCTGTTCTTTTTACTCGTGATGAATGGAAAAAACTTGATCTTTC
TCAACGTTCTCTTTATCGTGAAGTTATGCTTGAAAATTATTCTAATCTTGCTTCTATGGCTTAAGGCGCG
CCCCACCCCTGCAGGGAATTCGATATCAAGCTTATCGATAATCAACCTCTGGATTACAAAATTTGTGAAA
GATTGACTGGTATTCTTAACTATGTTGCTCCTTTTACGCTATGTGGATACGCTGCTTTAATGCCTTTGTA
TCATGCTATTGCTTCCCGTATGGCTTTCATTTTCTCCTCCTTGTATAAATCCTGGTTGCTGTCTCTTTAT
GAGGAGTTGTGGCCCGTTGTCAGGCAACGTGGCGTGGTGTGCACTGTGTTTGCTGACGCAACCCCCACTG
GTTGGGGCATTGCCACCACCTGTCAGCTCCTTTCCGGGACTTTCGCTTTCCCCCTCCCTATTGCCACGGC
GGAACTCATCGCCGCCTGCCTTGCCCGCTGCTGGACAGGGGCTCGGCTGTTGGGCACTGACAATTCCGTG
GTGTTGTCGGGGAAATCATCGTCCTTTCCTTGGCTGCTCGCCTATGTTGCCACCTGGATTCTGCGCGGGA
CGTCCTTCTGCTACGTCCCTTCGGCCCTCAATCCAGCGGACCTTCCTTCCCGCGGCCTGCTGCCGGCTCT
GCGGCCTCTTCCGCGTCTTCGCCTTCGCCCTCAGACGAGTCGGATCTCCCTTTGGGCCGCCTCCCCGCAT
CGATACCGAGCGCTGCTCGAGAGATCTGTGATAGCGGCCATCAAGCTGGCCGCGACTCTAGATCATAATC
AGCCATACCACATTTGTAGAGGTTTTACTTGCTTTAAAAAACCTCCCACACCTCCCCCTGAACCTGAAAC
ATAAAATGAATGCAATTGTTGTTGTTAACTTGTTTATTGCAGCTTATAATGGTTACAAATAAAGCAATAG
CATCACAAATTTCACAAATAAAGCATTTTTTTCACTGCATTCTAGTTGTGGTTTGTCCAAACTCATCAAT
GTATCAGCTTATCGATACCGCATGCACGTGCGGACCGAGCGGCCGCAGGAACCCCTAGTGATGGAGTTGG
CCACTCCCTCTCTGCGCGCTCGCTCGCTCACTGAGGCCGGGCGACCAAAGGTCGCCCGACGCCCGGGCTT
TGCCCGGGCGGCCTCAGTGAGCGAGCGAGCGCGCAGCTGCCTGCAGGGGCGCCTGATGCGGTATTTTCTC
CTTACGCATCTGTGCGGTATTTCACACCGCATA
[95 nt withheld, positions 4514-4608]
T
[46 nt withheld, positions 4610-4655]
C
[141 nt withheld, positions 4657-4797]
CCTTTGACGTTGGAGTCCACGTTCTTT
[37 nt withheld, positions 4825-4861]
ACTCTATCTCGGGCTATTCTTTTGATTTATAAGGGATTTTGCCGATTTCGGTCTATTGGTTAAAAAATGA
GCTGATTTAACAAAAATTTAACGCGAATTTTAACAAAATATTAACGTTTACAATTTTATGGTGCACTCTC
AGTACAATCTGCTCTGATGCCGCATAGTTAAGCCAGCCCCGACACCCGCCAACACCCGCTGACGCGCCCT
GACGGGCTTGTCTGCTCCCGGCATCCGCTTACAGACAAGCTGTGACCGTCTCCGGGAGCTGCATGTGTCA
GAGGTTTTCACCGTCATCACCGAAACGCGCGAGACGAAAGGGCCTCGTGATACGCCTATTTTTATAGGTT
AATGTCATGATAATAATGGTTTCTTAGACGTCAGGTGGCACTTTTCGGGGAAATGTGCGCGGAACCCCTA
TTTGTTTATTTTTCTAAATACATTCAAATATGTATCCGCTCATGAGACAATAACCCTGATAAATGCTTCA
ATAATATTGAAAAAGGAAGAGTATGAGTATTCAACATTTCCGTGTCGCCCTTATTCCCTTTTTTGCGGCA
TTTTGCCTTCCTGTTTTTGCTCACCCAGAAACGCTGGTGAAAGTAAAAGATGCTGAAGATCAGTTGGGTG
CACGAGTGGGTTACATCGAACTGGATCTCAACAGCGGTAAGATCCTTGAGAGTTTTCGCCCCGAAGAACG
TTTTCCAATGATGAGCACTTTTAAAGTTCTGCTATGTGGCGCGGTATTATCCCGTATTGACGCCGGGCAA
GAGCAACTCGGTCGCCGCATACACTATTCTCAGAATGACTTGGTTGAGTACTCACCAGTCACAGAAAAGC
ATCTTACGGATGGCATGACAGTAAGAGAATTATGCAGTGCTGCCATAACCATGAGTGATAACACTGCGGC
CAACTTACTTCTGACAACGATCGGAGGACCGAAGGAGCTAACCGCTTTTTTGCACAACATGGGGGATCAT
GTAACTCGCCTTGATCGTTGGGAACCGGAGCTGAATGAAGCCATACCAAACGACGAGCGTGACACCACGA
TGCCTGTAGCAATGGCAACAACGTTGCGCAAACTATTAACTGGCGAACTACTTACTCTAGCTTCCCGGCA
ACAATTAATAGACTGGATGGAGGCGGATAAAGTTGCAGGACCACTTCTGCGCTCGGCCCTTCCGGCTGGC
TGGTTTATTGCTGATAAATCTGGAGCCGGTGAGCGTGGGTCTCGCGGTATCATTGCAGCACTGGGGCCAG
ATGGTAAGCCCTCCCGTATCGTAGTTATCTACACGACGGGGAGTCAGGCAACTATGGATGAACGAAATAG
ACAGATCGCTGAGATAGGTGCCTCACTGATTAAGCATTGGTAACTGTCAGACCAAGTTTACTCATATATA
CTTTAGATTGATTTAAAACTTCATTTTTAATTTAAAAGGATCTAGGTGAAGATCCTTTTTGATAATCTCA
TGACCAAAATCCCTTAACGTGAGTTTTCGTTCCACTGAGCGTCAGACCCCGTAGAAAAGATCAAAGGATC
TTC
Features (pLannotate 1.2.2; 20 found; start..end, strand, type, name):
      1..589     +  rep_origin     ori: high-copy-number ColE1/pMB1/pBR322/pUC origin of replication
    662..689     +  repeat_region  AAV2 ITR (fragment): inverted terminal repeat of adeno-associated virus serotype 2 inverted
    718..745     +  repeat_region  AAV2 ITR (fragment): inverted terminal repeat of adeno-associated virus serotype 2 inverted
   1594..1726    +  intron         chimeric intron: chimera between introns from human β-globin and immunoglobulin heavy chain genes
   1720..2016    +  CDS            FINC_PLEWA (fragment): Experimental evidence at transcript level: Swiss-Prot protein existence level 2. Fibronectins bind cell surfaces and various compounds including collagen, fibrin, heparin, DNA, and actin. Fibronectins are involved in cell adhesion, cell motility, opsonization, wound healing, and maintenance of cell shape. May be involved in osteoblast compaction (By similarity). From Pleurodeles waltl (Iberian ribbed newt).
   2014..2038    +  CDS            3xFLAG (fragment): three tandem FLAG® epitope tags
   2066..2781    +  CDS            mGreenLantern (fragment): monomeric GFP derivative that displays exceptionally high brightness in cells (Campbell et al., 2020)
   2833..3174    +  CDS            CCR5TC: zinc-finger domain from the CCR5-224 (+) zinc-finger nuclease that recognizes the left half-site target sequence in the human CCR5 gene (Perez et al., 2008; Gross et al., 2013)
   3232..3348    +  CDS            ZNF720 (fragment): ZN720_HUMAN - Experimental evidence at protein level: Swiss-Prot protein existence level 1. From Homo sapiens (Human).
   3375..3400    +  misc_feature   MCS (fragment): pBluescript multiple cloning site
   3400..3988    +  misc_feature   WPRE: woodchuck hepatitis virus posttranscriptional regulatory element
   4051..4134    +  CDS            large T antigen (fragment): large T antigen from SV40 (simian virus 40)
   4157..4238    +  polyA_signal   SV40 poly(A) signal: SV40 polyadenylation signal
   4317..4457    +  repeat_region  AAV2 ITR: inverted terminal repeat of adeno-associated virus serotype 2 inverted
   4462..4513    -  misc_feature   bom (fragment): basis of mobility region from pBR322
   4532..4987    +  rep_origin     f1 ori (sequence partly withheld): f1 bacteriophage origin of replication; arrow indicates direction of (+) strand synthesis
   4988..5037    -  misc_feature   bom (fragment): basis of mobility region from pBR322
   5139..5174    -  CDS            rop (fragment): Rop protein, which maintains plasmids at low copy number; rop
   5269..5373    +  promoter       AmpR promoter: bla
   5374..6234    +  CDS            AmpR: β-lactamase; bla; confers resistance to ampicillin, carbenicillin, and related antibiotics
