[The description below was written by a language model from this plasmid's Addgene catalogue record and pLannotate feature annotations shown in this document.]
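Description:
pAAV-S5E2-FingR-PSD95-mGL is an AAV transfer plasmid for mammalian expression, built on a pAAV backbone derived from an earlier S5E2-enhancer AAV vector. It is propagated in bacteria through a high-copy ColE1/pUC-type origin with ampicillin selection (AmpR under its own bla promoter) and also carries an f1 phage origin. AAV2 inverted terminal repeats flank the expression cassette and allow it to be packaged into recombinant AAV particles. The annotation detects a complete ITR on the 3′ side but only short ITR fragments on the 5′ side.

The payload is driven by the S5E2 enhancer, named in the record as the promoter element and intended to restrict expression to parvalbumin (PV) interneurons. The feature table does not annotate the enhancer or any minimal promoter, which presumably lie in the unannotated stretch upstream of a chimeric β-globin/immunoglobulin intron. The open reading frame begins with a fibronectin-type scaffold, which is the FingR intrabody that binds endogenous PSD-95 (mouse Dlg4 is the target, not the expressed gene). This is followed by a short FLAG-like fragment, the bright monomeric green fluorescent protein mGreenLantern, the CCR5-derived zinc-finger DNA-binding domain, and a fragment matching a human KRAB-type zinc-finger protein. In published FingR designs, the zinc finger and repressor module form a transcriptional feedback loop in which unbound probe represses its own expression, reducing background. A corresponding zinc-finger binding site is not annotated here. A WPRE and an SV40 poly(A) signal complete the cassette.

The construct is used as a genetically encoded fluorescent probe to label endogenous excitatory synapses on PV interneurons in vivo, without overexpressing PSD-95.
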