Addgene plasmid #217533: pAAV-S5E2-FingR-PSD95-mGL
Purpose: Genetically encoded fluorescent probe for labelling endogenous excitatory synapses on PV interneurons in vivo
Depositing lab: Peter Scheiffele. Depositing organization: University of Basel. Publication: Control of neuronal excitation-inhibition balance by BMP-SMAD1 signaling. Okur Z, Schlauri N, Bitsikas V, Panopoulou M, Karmakar K, Schreiner D, Scheiffele P. bioRxiv 2023 10.1101/2023.03.11.532164.
Backbone
  Vector backbone: pAAV
  Vector type: Mammalian Expression, AAV
Growth in bacteria
  Bacterial resistance: Ampicillin, 100 μg/mL
  Growth temperature: 37°C
  Growth strain: NEB Stable
  Copy number: High Copy
Gene/Insert
  Gene/Insert name: ZnF-FingR-PSD95-mGreenLantern
  Species: M. musculus (mouse)
  Entrez Gene: Dlg4 (a.k.a. Dlgh4, PSD-95, PSD95, SAP90, SAP90A)
  Promoter: S5E2 enhancer
  Tag / fusion protein: mGreenLantern (C terminal on insert)
  Cloning method: Restriction Enzyme; 5′ cloning site NheI (unknown if destroyed); 3′ cloning site AscI (unknown if destroyed)
  Sequencing primers: 5′ CGTCGCCGTCCAGCTCGACCAG; 3′ cgctatgtggatacgctgct
Resource information
  A portion of this plasmid was derived from a plasmid made by: https://www.addgene.org/135630/ was used as backbone for cloning.
Terms and licenses: Academic/Nonprofit Terms; Industry Terms: Not Available to Industry
How to cite: pAAV-S5E2-FingR-PSD95-mGL was a gift from Peter Scheiffele (Addgene plasmid # 217533 ; http://n2t.net/addgene:217533 ; RRID:Addgene_217533)
